>Addgene plasmid #204146 | pH2rU3_ForInd_Omicron_sinobiological_Spiked21_T7_CMV_ZsGT2APurR | addgene full sequence | sequence record 404779 | Addgene NGS Result
CCGAATTCACAAATGGCAGTATTCATCCACAATTTTAAAAGAAAAGGGGGGATTGGGGGGCACAGTGCAG
GGGAAAGAATAGTAGACATAATAGCAACAGACATACAAACTAAAGAATTACAAAAACAAATTACAAAAAT
TCAAAATTTTCGGGTTTATTACAGGGACAGCAGAGATCCAGTTTGGACTAGTCTCTCTCGAGTTTACTCC
CTATCAGTGATAGAGAACGTATGAAGAGTTTACTCCCTATCAGTGATAGAGAACGTATGCAGACTTTACT
CCCTATCAGTGATAGAGAACGTATAAGGAGTTTACTCCCTATCAGTGATAGAGAACGTATGACCAGTTTA
CTCCCTATCAGTGATAGAGAACGTATCTACAGTTTACTCCCTATCAGTGATAGAGAACGTATATCCAGTT
TACTCCCTATCAGTGATAGAGAACGTATAAGCTTTGCTTATGTAAACCAGGGCGCCTATAAAAGAGTGCT
GATTTTTTGAGTAAACTTCAATTCCACAACACTTTTGTCTTATACCAACTTTCCGTACCACTTCCTACCC
TCGTAAAGAATTCGCGGCCGCACGCGCAGCCGAGCCACATCGCTCAACGCGTGCCACCATGTTTGTGTTC
CTGGTGCTGCTGCCACTGGTGTCCAGCCAGTGTGTGAACCTGACCACCAGGACCCAACTTCCTCCTGCCT
ACACCAACTCCTTCACCAGGGGAGTCTACTACCCTGACAAGGTGTTCAGGTCCTCTGTGCTGCACAGCAC
CCAGGACCTGTTCCTGCCATTCTTCAGCAATGTGACCTGGTTCCATGTGATCTCTGGCACCAATGGCACC
AAGAGGTTTGACAACCCTGTGCTGCCATTCAATGATGGAGTCTACTTTGCCAGCATCGAGAAGAGCAACA
TCATCAGGGGCTGGATTTTTGGCACCACCCTGGACAGCAAGACCCAGTCCCTGCTGATTGTGAACAATGC
CACCAATGTGGTGATTAAGGTGTGTGAGTTCCAGTTCTGTAATGACCCATTCCTGGACCACAAGAACAAC
AAGTCCTGGATGGAGTCTGAGTTCAGGGTCTACTCCTCTGCCAACAACTGTACCTTTGAATATGTGAGCC
AACCATTCCTGATGGACTTGGAGGGCAAGCAGGGCAACTTCAAGAACCTGAGGGAGTTTGTGTTCAAGAA
CATTGATGGCTACTTCAAGATTTACAGCAAACACACACCAATCATCGTGAGGGAGCCCGAGGACCTGCCA
CAGGGCTTCTCTGCCTTGGAACCACTGGTGGACCTGCCAATTGGCATCAACATCACCAGGTTCCAGACCC
TGCTGGCTCTGCACAGGTCCTACCTGACACCTGGAGACTCCTCCTCTGGCTGGACAGCAGGAGCAGCAGC
CTACTATGTGGGCTACCTCCAACCAAGGACCTTCCTGCTGAAATACAATGAGAATGGCACCATCACAGAT
GCTGTGGACTGTGCCCTGGACCCACTGTCTGAGACCAAGTGTACCCTGAAATCCTTCACAGTGGAGAAGG
GCATCTACCAGACCAGCAACTTCAGGGTCCAACCAACAGAGAGCATTGTGAGGTTTCCAAACATCACC
[585 nt withheld, positions 1609-2193]
AAGAGCACCAACCTGGTGAAGAACAAGTGTGTGAACTTCAACTTCAATGGACTGAAGGGCACAGGAGTGC
TGACAGAGAGCAACAAGAAGTTCCTGCCATTCCAACAGTTTGGCAGGGACATTGCTGACACCACAGATGC
TGTGAGGGACCCACAGACCTTGGAGATTCTGGACATCACACCATGTTCCTTTGGAGGAGTGTCTGTGATT
ACACCTGGCACCAACACCAGCAACCAGGTGGCTGTGCTCTACCAGGGTGTGAACTGTACTGAGGTGCCTG
TGGCTATCCATGCTGACCAACTTACACCAACCTGGAGGGTCTACAGCACAGGCAGCAATGTGTTCCAGAC
CAGGGCTGGCTGTCTGATTGGAGCAGAGTACGTGAACAACTCCTATGAGTGTGACATCCCAATTGGAGCA
GGCATCTGTGCCTCCTACCAGACCCAGACCAAGAGCCACAGGAGGGCAAGGTCTGTGGCAAGCCAGAGCA
TCATTGCCTACACAATGAGTCTGGGAGCAGAGAACTCTGTGGCTTACAGCAACAACAGCATTGCCATCCC
AACCAACTTCACCATCTCTGTGACCACAGAGATTCTGCCTGTGAGTATGACCAAGACCTCTGTGGACTGT
ACAATGTATATCTGTGGAGACAGCACAGAGTGTAGCAACCTGCTGCTCCAATATGGCTCCTTCTGTACCC
AACTTAAGAGGGCTCTGACAGGCATTGCTGTGGAACAGGACAAGAACACCCAGGAGGTGTTTGCCCAGGT
GAAGCAGATTTACAAGACACCTCCAATCAAGTACTTTGGAGGCTTCAACTTCAGCCAGATTCTGCCTGAC
CCAAGCAAGCCAAGCAAGAGGTCCTTCATTGAGGACCTGCTGTTCAACAAGGTGACCCTGGCTGATGCTG
GCTTCATCAAGCAATATGGAGACTGTCTGGGAGACATTGCTGCCAGGGACCTGATTTGTGCCCAGAAGTT
CAAGGGACTGACAGTGCTGCCTCCACTGCTGACAGATGAGATGATTGCCCAATACACCTCTGCCCTGCTG
GCTGGCACCATCACCTCTGGCTGGACCTTTGGAGCAGGAGCAGCCCTCCAAATCCCATTTGCTATGCAGA
TGGCTTACAGGTTCAATGGCATTGGAGTGACCCAGAATGTGCTCTATGAGAACCAGAAACTGATTGCCAA
CCAGTTCAACTCTGCCATTGGCAAGATTCAGGACTCCCTGTCCAGCACAGCCTCTGCCCTGGGCAAACTC
CAAGATGTGGTGAACCACAATGCCCAGGCTCTGAACACCCTGGTGAAGCAACTTTCCAGCAAGTTTGGAG
CCATCTCCTCTGTGCTGAATGACATCTTCAGCAGACTGGACAAGGTGGAGGCTGAGGTCCAGATTGACAG
ACTGATTACAGGCAGACTCCAATCCCTCCAAACCTATGTGACCCAACAACTTATCAGGGCTGCTGAGATT
AGGGCATCTGCCAACCTGGCTGCCACCAAGATGAGTGAGTGTGTGCTGGGACAAAGCAAGAGGGTGGACT
TCTGTGGCAAGGGCTACCACCTGATGAGTTTTCCACAGTCTGCCCCTCATGGAGTGGTGTTCCTGCATGT
GACCTATGTGCCTGCCCAGGAGAAGAACTTCACCACAGCCCCTGCCATCTGCCATGATGGCAAGGCTCAC
TTTCCAAGGGAGGGAGTGTTTGTGAGCAATGGCACCCACTGGTTTGTGACCCAGAGGAACTTCTATGAAC
CACAGATTATCACCACAGACAACACCTTTGTGTCTGGCAACTGTGATGTGGTGATTGGCATTGTGAACAA
CACAGTCTATGACCCACTCCAACCTGAACTGGACTCCTTCAAGGAGGAACTGGACAAATACTTCAAGAAC
CACACCAGCCCTGATGTGGACCTGGGAGACATCTCTGGCATCAATGCCTCTGTGGTGAACATCCAGAAGG
AGATTGACAGACTGAATGAGGTGGCTAAGAACCTGAATGAGTCCCTGATTGACCTCCAAGAACTGGGCAA
ATATGAACAATACATCAAGTGGCCATGGTACATCTGGCTGGGCTTCATTGCTGGACTGATTGCAATTGTG
ATGGTGACAATAATGCTGTGTTGTATGACCTCCTGTTGTTCCTGTCTGAAAGGCTGTTGTTCCTGTGGCT
CCTGATAATGAGGCGCGCCTAGTTGGATCACACTCTTTCCCTACACGACGCTCTTCCGATCTTCTAGATT
CGAGAGAGAAATGTTCCTAGTGGAGTTCCGCGTTACATAACTTACGGTAAATGGCCCGCCTGGCTGACCG
CCCAACGACCCCCGCCCATTGACGTCAATAATGACGTATGTTCCCATAGTAACGCCAATAGGGACTTTCC
ATTGACGTCAATGGGTGGAGTATTTACGGTAAACTGCCCACTTGGCAGTACATCAAGTGTATCATATGCC
AAGTACGCCCCCTATTGACGTCAATGACGGTAAATGGCCCGCCTGGCATTATGCCCAGTACATGACCTTA
TGGGACTTTCCTACTTGGCAGTACATCTACGTATTAGTCATCGCTATTACCATGGTGATGCGGTTTTGGC
AGTACATCAATGGGCGTGGATAGCGGTTTGACTCACGGGGATTTCCAAGTCTCCACCCCATTGACGTCAA
TGGGAGTTTGTTTTGGCACCAAAATCAACGGGACTTTCCAAAATGTCGTAACAACTCCGCCCCATTGACG
CAAATGGGCGGTAGGCGTGTACGGTGGGAGGTCTATATAAGCAGAGCTCGTTTAGTGAACCGTCAGATCG
CCTGGAGACGCCATCCACGCTGTTTTGACCTCCATAGAAGACACCGGCTATAGTGAGTCGTATTACGGCC
GCCATGGCCCAGTCCAAGCACGGCCTGACCAAGGAGATGACCATGAAGTACCGCATGGAGGGCTGCGTGG
ACGGCCACAAGTTCGTGATCACCGGCGAGGGCATCGGCTACCCCTTCAAGGGCAAGCAGGCCATCAACCT
GTGCGTGGTGGAGGGCGGCCCCTTGCCCTTCGCCGAGGACATCTTGTCCGCCGCCTTCATGTACGGCAAC
CGCGTGTTCACCGAGTACCCCCAGGACATCGTCGACTACTTCAAGAACTCCTGCCCCGCCGGCTACACCT
GGGACCGCTCCTTCCTGTTCGAGGACGGCGCCGTGTGCATCTGCAACGCCGACATCACCGTGAGCGTGGA
GGAGAACTGCATGTACCACGAGTCCAAGTTCTACGGCGTGAACTTCCCCGCCGACGGCCCCGTGATGAAG
AAGATGACCGACAACTGGGAGCCCTCCTGCGAGAAGATCATCCCCGTGCCCAAGCAGGGCATCTTGAAGG
GCGACGTGAGCATGTACCTGCTGCTGAAGGACGGTGGCCGCTTGCGCTGCCAGTTCGACACCGTGTACAA
GGCCAAGTCCGTGCCCCGCAAGATGCCCGACTGGCACTTCATCCAGCACAAGCTGACCCGCGAGGACCGC
AGCGACGCCAAGAACCAGAAGTGGCACCTGACCGAGCACGCCATCGCCTCCGGCTCCGCCTTGCCCGCTG
GATCCGGCTCCGGCGAGGGCAGGGGAAGTCTTCTAACATGCGGGGACGTGGAGGAAAATCCCGGCCCAAT
GACCGAGTACAAGCCCACGGTGCGCCTCGCCACCCGCGACGACGTCCCCCGGGCCGTACGCACCCTCGCC
GCCGCGTTCGCCGACTACCCCGCCACGCGCCACACCGTCGACCCGGACCGCCACATCGAGCGGGTCACCG
AGCTGCAAGAACTCTTCCTCACGCGCGTCGGGCTCGACATCGGCAAGGTGTGGGTCGCGGACGACGGCGC
CGCGGTGGCGGTCTGGACCACGCCGGAGAGCGTCGAAGCGGGGGCGGTGTTCGCCGAGATCGGCCCGCGC
ATGGCCGAGTTGAGCGGTTCCCGGCTGGCCGCGCAGCAACAGATGGAAGGCCTCCTGGCGCCGCACCGGC
CCAAGGAGCCCGCGTGGTTCCTGGCCACCGTCGGCGTCTCGCCCGACCACCAGGGCAAGGGTCTGGGCAG
CGCCGTCGTGCTCCCCGGAGTGGAGGCGGCCGAGCGCGCCGGGGTGCCCGCCTTCCTGGAGACCTCCGCG
CCCCGCAACCTCCCCTTCTACGAGCGGCTCGGCTTCACCGTCACCGCCGACGTCGAGGTGCCCGAAGGAC
CGCGCACCTGGTGCATGACCCGTAAGCCCGGTGCCTGAGGATCCTAATCAACCTCTGGATTACAAAATTT
GTGAAAGATTGACTGGTATTCTTAACTATGTTGCTCCTTTTACGCTATGTGGATACGCTGCTTTAATGCC
TTTGTATCATGCTATTGCTTCCCGTATGGCTTTCATTTTCTCCTCCTTGTATAAATCCTGGTTGCTGTCT
CTTTATGAGGAGTTGTGGCCCGTTGTCAGGCAACGTGGCGTGGTGTGCACTGTGTTTGCTGACGCAACCC
CCACTGGTTGGGGCATTGCCACCACCTGTCAGCTCCTTTCCGGGACTTTCGCTTTCCCCCTCCCTATTGC
CACGGCGGAACTCATCGCCGCCTGCCTTGCCCGCTGCTGGACAGGGGCTCGGCTGTTGGGCACTGACAAT
TCCGTGGTGTTGTCGGGGAAATCATCGTCCTTTCCTTGGCTGCTCGCCTGTGTTGCCACCTGGATTCTGC
GCGGGACGTCCTTCTGCTACGTCCCTTCGGCCCTCAATCCAGCGGACCTTCCTTCCCGCGGCCTGCTGCC
GGCTCTGCGGCCTCTTCCGCGTCTTCGCCTTCGCCCTCAGACGAGTCGGATCTCCCTTTGGGCCGCCTCC
CCGCCTGGTACCTTTAAGACCAATGACTTACAAGGCAGCTGTAGATCTTAGCCACTTTTTAAAAGAAAAG
GGGGGACTGGAAGGGCTAATTCACTCCCAAAGAAGACAAGATATCCTTGATCTGTGGATCTACCACACAC
AAGGCTACTTCCCTGATTAGCAGAACTACACACCAGGGCCAGGGGTCAGATATCCACTGACCTTTGGATG
GTGCTACAAGCTAGTACCAGTTGAGCCAGATAAGGTAGAAGAGGCCAATAAAGGAGAGAACACCAGCTTG
TTACACCCTGTGAGCCTGCATGGGATGGATGACCCGGAGAGAGAAGTGTTAGAGTGGAGGTTTGACAGCC
GCCTAGCATTTCATCACGTGGCCCGAGAGCTGCATCCGGAGTACTTCAAGAACTGCTGATATCGAGCTTG
CTACAAGGGACTTTCCGCTGGGGACTTTCCAGGGAGGCGTGGCCTGGGCGGGACTGGGGAGTGGCGAGCC
CTCAGATCCTGCATATAAGCAGCTGCTTTTTGCCTGTACTGGGTCTCTCTGGTTAGACCAGATCTGAGCC
TGGGAGCTCTCTGGCTAACTAGGGAACCCACTGCTTAAGCCTCAATAAAGCTTGCCTTGAGTGCTTCAAG
TAGTGTGTGCCCGTCTGTTGTGTGACTCTGGTAACTAGAGATCCCTCAGACCCTTTTAGTCAGTGTGGAA
AATCTCTAGCAGTCCCGGGCGATTAAGGAAAGGGCTAGATCATTCTTGAAGACGAAAGGGCCTCGTGATA
CGCCTATTTTTATAGGTTAATGTCATGATAATAATGGTTTCTTAGACGTCAGGTGGCACTTTTCGGGGAA
ATGTGCGCGGAACCCCTATTTGTTTATTTTTCTAAATACATTCAAATATGTATCCGCTCATGAGACAATA
ACCCTGATAAATGCTTCAATAATATTGAAAAAGGAAGAGTATGAGTATTCAACATTTCCGTGTCGCCCTT
ATTCCCTTTTTTGCGGCATTTTGCCTTCCTGTTTTTGCTCACCCAGAAACGCTGGTGAAAGTAAAAGATG
CTGAAGATCAGTTGGGTGCACGAGTGGGTTACATCGAACTGGATCTCAACAGCGGTAAGATCCTTGAGAG
TTTTCGCCCCGAAGAACGTTTTCCAATGATGAGCACTTTTAAAGTTCTGCTATGTGGCGCGGTATTATCC
CGTGTTGACGCCGGGCAAGAGCAACTCGGTCGCCGCATACACTATTCTCAGAATGACTTGGTTGAGTACT
CACCAGTCACAGAAAAGCATCTTACGGATGGCATGACAGTAAGAGAATTATGCAGTGCTGCCATAACCAT
GAGTGATAACACTGCGGCCAACTTACTTCTGACAACGATCGGAGGACCGAAGGAGCTAACCGCTTTTTTG
CACAACATGGGGGATCATGTAACTCGCCTTGATCGTTGGGAACCGGAGCTGAATGAAGCCATACCAAACG
ACGAGCGTGACACCACGATGCCTGTAGCAATGGCAACAACGTTGCGCAAACTATTAACTGGCGAACTACT
TACTCTAGCTTCCCGGCAACAATTAATAGACTGGATGGAGGCGGATAAAGTTGCAGGACCACTTCTGCGC
TCGGCCCTTCCGGCTGGCTGGTTTATTGCTGATAAATCTGGAGCCGGTGAGCGTGGGTCTCGCGGTATCA
TTGCAGCACTGGGGCCAGATGGTAAGCCCTCCCGTATCGTAGTTATCTACACGACGGGGAGTCAGGCAAC
TATGGATGAACGAAATAGACAGATCGCTGAGATAGGTGCCTCACTGATTAAGCATTGGTAACTGTCAGAC
CAAGTTTACTCATATATACTTTAGATTGATTTAAAACTTCATTTTTAATTTAAAAGGATCTAGGTGAAGA
TCCTTTTTGATAATCTCATGACCAAAATCCCTTAACGTGAGTTTTCGTTCCACTGAGCGTCAGACCCCGT
AGAAAAGATCAAAGGATCTTCTTGAGATCCTTTTTTTCTGCGCGTAATCTGCTGCTTGCAAACAAAAAAA
CCACCGCTACCAGCGGTGGTTTGTTTGCCGGATCAAGAGCTACCAACTCTTTTTCCGAAGGTAACTGGCT
TCAGCAGAGCGCAGATACCAAATACTGTTCTTCTAGTGTAGCCGTAGTTAGGCCACCACTTCAAGAACTC
TGTAGCACCGCCTACATACCTCGCTCTGCTAATCCTGTTACCAGTGGCTGCTGCCAGTGGCGATAAGTCG
TGTCTTACCGGGTTGGACTCAAGACGATAGTTACCGGATAAGGCGCAGCGGTCGGGCTGAACGGGGGGTT
CGTGCACACAGCCCAGCTTGGAGCGAACGACCTACACCGAACTGAGATACCTACAGCGTGAGCTATGAGA
AAGCGCCACGCTTCCCGAAGGGAGAAAGGCGGACAGGTATCCGGTAAGCGGCAGGGTCGGAACAGGAGAG
CGCACGAGGGAGCTTCCAGGGGGAAACGCCTGGTATCTTTATAGTCCTGTCGGGTTTCGCCACCTCTGAC
TTGAGCGTCGATTTTTGTGATGCTCGTCAGGGGGGCGGAGCCTATGGAAAAACGCCAGCAACGCGGCCTT
TTTACGGTTCCTGGCCTTTTGCTGGCCTTTTGCTCACATGTTCTTTCCTGCGTTATCCCCTGATTCTGTG
GATAACCGTATTACCGCCTTTGAGTGAGCTGATACCGCTCGCCGCAGCCGAACGACCGAGCGCAGCGAGT
CAGTGAGCGAGGAAGCGGAAGAGCGCCCAATACGCAAACCGCCTCTCCCCGCGCGTTGGCCGATTCATTA
ATGCAGCAAGCTCATGGCTGACTAATTTTTTTTATTTATGCAGAGGCCGAGGCCGCCTCGGCCTCTGAGC
TATTCCAGAAGTAGTGAGGAGGCTTTTTTGGAGGCCTAGGCTTTTGCAAAAAGCTCCCCGTGGCACGACA
GGTTTCCCGACTGGAAAGCGGGCAGTGAGCGCAACGCAATTAATGTGAGTTAGCTCACTCATTAGGCACC
CCAGGCTTTACACTTTATGCTTCCGGCTCGTATGTTGTGTGGAATTGTGAGCGGATAACAATTTCACACA
GGAAACAGCTATGACATGATTACGAATTTCACAAATAAAGCATTTTTTTCACTGCATTCTAGTTGTGGTT
TGTCCAAACTCATCAATGTATCTTATCATGTCTGGATCAACTGGATAACTCAAGCTAACCAAAATCATCC
CAAACTTCCCACCCCATACCCTATTACCACTGCCAATTACCTGTGGTTTCATTTACTCTAAACCTGTGAT
TCCTCTGAATTATTTTCATTTTAAAGAAATTGTATTTGTTAAATATGTACTACAAACTTAGTAGTTGGAA
GGGCTAATTCACTCCCAAAGAAGACAAGATATCCTTGATCTGTGGATCTACCACACACAAGGCTACTTCC
CTGATTAGCAGAACTACACACCAGGGCCAGGGGTCAGATATCCACTGACCTTTGGATGGTGCTACAAGCT
AGTACCAGTTGAGCCAGATAAGGTAGAAGAGGCCAATAAAGGAGAGAACACCAGCTTGTTACACCCTGTG
AGCCTGCATGGGATGGATGACCCGGAGAGAGAAGTGTTAGAGTGGAGGTTTGACAGCCGCCTAGCATTTC
ATCACGTGGCCCGAGAGCTGCATCCGGAGTACTTCAAGAACTGCTGATATCGAGCTTGCTACAAGGGACT
TTCCGCTGGGGACTTTCCAGGGAGGCGTGGCCTGGGCGGGACTGGGGAGTGGCGAGCCCTCAGATCCTGC
ATATAAGCAGCTGCTTTTTGCCTGTACTGGGTCTCTCTGGTTAGACCAGATCTGAGCCTGGGAGCTCTCT
GGCTAACTAGGGAACCCACTGCTTAAGCCTCAATAAAGCTTGCCTTGAGTGCTTCAAGTAGTGTGTGCCC
GTCTGTTGTGTGACTCTGGTAACTAGAGATCCCTCAGACCCTTTTAGTCAGTGTGGAAAATCTCTAGCAG
TGGCGCCCGAACAGGGACTTGAAAGCGAAAGGGAAACCAGAGGAGCTCTCTCGACGCAGGACTCGGCTTG
CTGAAGCGCGCACGGCAAGAGGCGAGGGGCGGCGACTGGTGAGTACGCCAAAAATTTTGACTAGCGGAGG
CTAGAAGGAGAGAGATGGGTGCGAGAGCGTCAGTATTAAGCGGGGGAGAATTAGATCGCGATGGGAAAAA
ATTCGGTTAAGGCCAGGGGGAAAGAAAAAATATAAATTAAAACATATAGTATGGGCAAGCAGGGAGCTAG
AACGATTCGCAGTTAATCCTGGCCTGTTAGAAACATCAGAAGGCTGTAGACAAATACTGGGACAGCTACA
ACCATCCCTTCAGACAGGATCAGAAGAACTTAGATCATTATATAATACAGTAGCAACCCTCTATTGTGTG
CATCAAAGGATAGAGATAAAAGACACCAAGGAAGCTTTAGACAAGATAGAGGAAGAGCAAAACAAAAGTA
AGACCACCGCACAGCAAGCGGCCGGCCGCTGATCTTCAGACCTGGAGGAGGAGATATGAGGGACAATTGG
AGAAGTGAATTATATAAATATAAAGTAGTAAAAATTGAACCATTAGGAGTAGCACCCACCAAGGCAAAGA
GAAGAGTGGTGCAGAGAGAAAAAAGAGCAGTGGGAATAGGAGCTTTGTTCCTTGGGTTCTTGGGAGCAGC
AGGAAGCACTATGGGCGCAGCGTCAATGACGCTGACGGTACAGGCCAGACAATTATTGTCTGGTATAGTG
CAGCAGCAGAACAATTTGCTGAGGGCTATTGAGGCGCAACAGCATCTGTTGCAACTCACAGTCTGGGGCA
TCAAGCAGCTCCAGGCAAGAATCCTGGCTGTGGAAAGATACCTAAAGGATCAACAGCTCCTGGGGATTTG
GGGTTGCTCTGGAAAACTCATTTGCACCACTGCTGTGCCTTGGAATGCTAGTTGGAGTAATAAATCTCTG
GAACAGATTTGGAATCACACGACCTGGATGGAGTGGGACAGAGAAATTAACAATTACACAAGCTTAATAC
ACTCCTTAATTGAAGAATCGCAAAACCAGCAAGAAAAGAATGAACAAGAATTATTGGAATTAGATAAATG
GGCAAGTTTGTGGAATTGGTTTAACATAACAAATTGGCTGTGGTATATAAAATTATTCATAATGATAGTA
GGAGGCTTGGTAGGTTTAAGAATAGTTTTTGCTGTACTTTCTATAGTGAATAGAGTTAGGCAGGGATATT
CACCATTATCGTTTCAGACCCACCTCCCAACCCCGAGGGGACCCGACAGGCCCGAAGGAATAGAAGAAGA
AGGTGGAGAGAGAGACAGAGACAGATCCATTCGATTAGTGAACGGATCTCGACGGTATCG
Features (pLannotate 1.2.2; 28 found; start..end, strand, type, name):
     33..150     +  misc_feature   cPPT/CTS: central polypurine tract and central termination sequence of HIV-1
    200..567     +  promoter       TRE3GS promoter: 3rd-generation Tet-responsive promoter that can be activated by binding of Tet-On® 3G, modified to eliminate binding sites for endogenous mammalian transcription factors
    619..4365    +  CDS            S (sequence partly withheld): SPIKE_SARS2 - Experimental evidence at protein level: Swiss-Prot protein existence level 1. [Spike glycoprotein]: May down-regulate host tetherin (BST2) by lysosomal degradation, thereby counteracting its antiviral activity. From Severe acute respiratory syndrome coronavirus 2 (2019-nCoV) (SARS-CoV-2).
   4464..4767    +  enhancer       CMV enhancer: human cytomegalovirus immediate early enhancer
   4768..4971    +  promoter       CMV promoter: human cytomegalovirus (CMV) immediate early promoter
   5041..5058    -  promoter       T7 promoter (fragment): promoter for bacteriophage T7 RNA polymerase
   5067..5759    +  CDS            ZsGreen: ZsGreen is a basic (constitutively fluorescent) green fluorescent protein published in 1999, derived from Zoanthus sp..
   5778..5830    +  CDS            T2A (fragment): 2A peptide from Thosea asigna virus capsid protein Eukaryotic ribosomes fail to insert a peptide bond between the Gly and Pro residues, yielding separate polypeptides.
   5832..6431    +  CDS            PuroR: puromycin N-acetyltransferase; pac from Streptomyces alboniger; confers resistance to puromycin
   6439..7027    +  misc_feature   WPRE: woodchuck hepatitis virus posttranscriptional regulatory element
   6998..7429    +  CDS            nef (fragment): NEF_HV1BR - Experimental evidence at protein level: Swiss-Prot protein existence level 1. Extracellular Nef protein targets CD4(+) T-lymphocytes for apoptosis by interacting with CXCR4 surface receptors (PubMed:14990729). From Human immunodeficiency virus type 1 group M subtype B (isolate BRU/LAI) (HIV-1).
   7477..7734    +  LTR            5' LTR (truncated): truncated 5' long terminal repeat (LTR) from HIV-1
   7869..7973    +  promoter       AmpR promoter: bla
   7974..8834    +  CDS            AmpR: β-lactamase; bla; confers resistance to ampicillin, carbenicillin, and related antibiotics
   9005..9593    +  rep_origin     ori: high-copy-number ColE1/pMB1/pBR322/pUC origin of replication
   9776..9830    +  CDS            lacI (fragment): lac repressor; lacI; The lac repressor binds to the lac operator to inhibit transcription in E. coli. This inhibition can be relieved by adding lactose or isopropyl-β-D-thiogalactopyranoside (IPTG).
   9836..9929    +  rep_origin     SV40 ori (fragment): SV40 origin of replication
   9954..9991    +  CDS            lacI (fragment): lac repressor; lacI; The lac repressor binds to the lac operator to inhibit transcription in E. coli. This inhibition can be relieved by adding lactose or isopropyl-β-D-thiogalactopyranoside (IPTG).
  10004..10025   +  protein_bind   CAP binding site: CAP binding activates transcription in the presence of cAMP. E. coli catabolite activator protein
  10040..10070   +  promoter       lac promoter: promoter for the E. coli lac operon
  10074..10096   +  protein_bind   lac operator (fragment): The lac repressor binds to the lac operator to inhibit transcription in E. coli. This inhibition can be relieved by adding lactose or isopropyl-β-D-thiogalactopyranoside (IPTG). lac repressor encoded by lacI
  10128..10211   +  polyA_signal   SV40 poly(A) signal (fragment): SV40 polyadenylation signal
  10378..10707   +  CDS            nef (fragment): NEF_HV1BR - Experimental evidence at protein level: Swiss-Prot protein existence level 1. Extracellular Nef protein targets CD4(+) T-lymphocytes for apoptosis by interacting with CXCR4 surface receptors (PubMed:14990729). From Human immunodeficiency virus type 1 group M subtype B (isolate BRU/LAI) (HIV-1).
  10755..11012   +  LTR            5' LTR (truncated): truncated 5' long terminal repeat (LTR) from HIV-1
  11059..11184   +  misc_feature   HIV-1 Ψ: packaging signal of human immunodeficiency virus type 1
  11168..11506   +  CDS            HIV-1 gag (fragment): gag protein from human immunodeficiency virus 1; gag
  11681..11914   +  misc_feature   RRE: The Rev response element (RRE) of HIV-1 allows for Rev-dependent mRNA export from the nucleus to the cytoplasm.
  12291..12391   +  CDS            Rev (fragment): human immunodeficiency virus 1 (HIV-1) Rev protein; rev; enhances nuclear export of unspliced and incompletely spliced viral mRNAs
