[The description below was written by a language model from this plasmid's Addgene catalogue record and pLannotate feature annotations shown in this document.]
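Description:
pH2rU3_ForInd_Omicron_sinobiological_Spiked21_T7_CMV_ZsGT2APurR is a 12.4 kb HIV-1-based lentiviral transfer plasmid built on the pH2rU3 backbone for mammalian expression. It is maintained in E. coli through a high-copy ColE1/pUC-type origin and an ampicillin resistance gene, and the record lists a recombination-tolerant growth strain, as is usual for LTR-containing plasmids. The viral portion carries the standard cis-acting elements: LTR sequences at both ends of the genome, each preceded by nef-derived sequence that overlaps the HIV-1 U3 region, the Ψ packaging signal with a partial gag fragment, the Rev response element for Rev-dependent nuclear export, and the cPPT/CTS. A WPRE sits upstream of the 3′ LTR to boost transcript expression.

Two expression units lie in the same orientation within the viral genome. The first is a Tet-responsive TRE3G-type promoter driving the SARS-CoV-2 Omicron BA.1 spike with a 21-amino-acid cytoplasmic tail deletion, so spike is produced only when a Tet-On transactivator and inducer are supplied; the insert is flanked by retained MluI and AscI sites that allow spike variants to be exchanged. The second is a constitutive CMV enhancer/promoter driving ZsGreen joined to puromycin N-acetyltransferase by a T2A peptide, which yields separate fluorescent reporter and drug-resistance proteins from one transcript for tracking and selecting transduced cells. A short T7 promoter fragment sits in reverse orientation between the CMV promoter and ZsGreen; its role is not stated in the record. The associated publication describes a pseudovirus system for deep mutational scanning of the full spike, for which this construct provides the BA.1 spike-encoding lentiviral genome.
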