Addgene plasmid #204146: pH2rU3_ForInd_Omicron_sinobiological_Spiked21_T7_CMV_ZsGT2APurR
Purpose: Lentivirus backbone with BA.1 spike under an inducible promoter and constitutive expressed zsGreen-T2A-PuR genes
Depositing lab: Jesse Bloom. Depositing organization: Fred Hutchinson Cancer Center. Publication: A pseudovirus system enables deep mutational scanning of the full SARS-CoV-2 spike. Dadonaite B, Crawford KHD, Radford CE, Farrell AG, Yu TC, Hannon WW, Zhou P, Andrabi R, Burton DR, Liu L, Ho DD, Chu HY, Neher RA, Bloom JD. Cell. 2023 Mar 16;186(6):1263-1278.e20. doi: 10.1016/j.cell.2023.02.001. Epub 2023 Feb 13. PubMed 36868218.
Backbone
  Vector backbone: pH2rU3
  Total vector size (bp): 12403
  Vector type: Mammalian Expression, Lentiviral
  Selectable markers: Puromycin
Growth in bacteria
  Bacterial resistance: Ampicillin, 100 μg/mL
  Growth temperature: 37°C
  Growth strain: NEB Stable
  Copy number: High Copy
Gene/Insert 1
  Gene/Insert name: SARS-CoV-2 BA.1 variant spike
  Species: SARS-CoV-2
  Insert size (bp): 3757
  Mutation: 21 amino acid cytoplasmic tail deletion
  Promoter: TRE3G
  Cloning method: Restriction Enzyme; 5′ cloning site MluI (not destroyed); 3′ cloning site AscI (not destroyed)
  Sequencing primers: 5′ cagccgagccacatcgc; 3′ gttatgtaacgcggaactccactagg
Gene/Insert 2
  Gene/Insert name: zsGreen-T2A-PuR
  Species: H. sapiens (human)
  Insert size (bp): 1365
  Promoter: CMV
  Cloning method: Unknown
  Sequencing primers: 5′ ccgtcagatcgcctggagac; 3′ ccacatagcgtaaaaggagcaacatag
Terms and licenses: Academic/Nonprofit Terms; Industry Terms: Not Available to Industry
How to cite: pH2rU3_ForInd_Omicron_sinobiological_Spiked21_T7_CMV_ZsGT2APurR was a gift from Jesse Bloom (Addgene plasmid # 204146 ; http://n2t.net/addgene:204146 ; RRID:Addgene_204146)
